>Addgene plasmid #234453 | pAAV-syn-FLP-FRT-iGluSnFR4s-NGR-WPRE | addgene full sequence | sequence record 465748 | Addgene NGS Result
GTTGGGAAGGGCGATCGGTGCGGGCCTCTTCGCTATTACGCCAGCTGCGCGCTCGCTCGCTCACTGAGGC
CGCCCGGGCAAAGCCCGGGCGTCGGGCGACCTTTGGTCGCCCGGCCTCAGTGAGCGAGCGAGCGCGCAGA
GAGGGAGTGGCCAACTCCATCACTAGGGGTTCCTTGTAGTTAATGATTAACCCGCCATGCTACTTATCTA
CGTAGCCATGCTCTAGGAAGATCTCTGCAGAGGGCCCTGCGTATGAGTGCAAGTGGGTTTTAGGACCAGG
ATGAGGCGGGGTGGGGGTGCCTACCTGACGACCGACCCCGACCCACTGGACAAGCACCCAACCCCCATTC
CCCAAATTGCGCATCCCCTATCAGAGAGGGGGAGGGGAAACAGGATGCGGCGAGGCGCGTGCGCACTGCC
AGCTTCAGCACCGCGGACAGTGCCTTCGCCCCCGCCTGGCGGCGCGCGCCACCGCCGCCTCAGCACTGAA
GGCGCGCTGACGTCACTCGCCGGTCCCCCGCAAACTCCCCTTCCCGGCCACCTTGGTCGCGTCCGCGCCG
CCGCCGGCCCAGCCGGACCGCACCACGCGAGGCGCGAGATAGGGGGGCACGGGCGCGACCATCTGCGCTG
CGGCGCCGGCGACTCAGCGCTGCCTCAGTCTGCGGTGGGCAGCGGAGGAGTCGTGTCGTGCCTGAGAGCG
CAGTCGAATTCAAGCTGCTAGCAGGTAAGTATCAAGGTTACAAGACAGGTTTAAGGAGACCAATAGAAAC
TGGGCTTGTCGAGACAGAGAAGACTCTTGCGTTTCTGATAGGCACCTATTGGTCTTACTGACATCCACTT
TGCCTTTCTCTCCACAGGTGATAAGGATCCGGCGCGCCGAAGTTCCTATTCCGAAGTTCCTATTCTCTAG
AAAGTATAGGAACTTCCCTTTGGCCGGAGCGGCCAAAGCGCTCTGAAGTTCCTATTCCGAAGTTCCTATT
CTGAACTAAGTATAGGAACTTCGTTTAAACTTAATTAAACGCGTACCGGTTTATCAACAGGGGCCCAACA
CCGTCCACAGAACCAATGCCAGTCCCAGTGGAGCCAGACTACATGCAAGGGCAGGAAGGGCACCTGATCC
TTCTGCATCTCCTGTTCCAGATGCACCACTACCTGCCAGATCCTCTTCTGAGATGAGTTTTTGTTCGTCG
ACCTGCAGTTTCAGTGCCTTGTCATTCGGTTCTTTGAACAGTGCTTTCATTTCGTCTGACAGTTCGAAAT
TCATGACCAGGGGGTTGTTAAAGTTGTACTCCAGCTTGTGCCCCAGGATGTTGCCGTCCTCCTTGAAGTC
GATGCCCTTTAGCTCGATGCGGTTCACCAGGGTGTCGCCCTCTAACTTCACCTCGGCGCGGGTCTTGTAG
GTTCCGTCGTCCTTGAAGCTGATGGTGCGCTCCTGGACGTAGCCTTCGGGCATGGCGGACTTGAAGAAGT
CGTGCTGCTTCATGTGGTCGGGGTAGCGGGCGAAGCACTGCACGCCGTAGCTCAGGGTGGTCACGAGGGT
GGGCCAGGGCACGGGCAGCTTGCCGGTGGTGCAGATGAACTTCAGGGTTAGCTTGCCGTTGGTGGCATCG
CCCTCGCCCTCGCCGCGCACGCTGAACTTGTGGCCGTTTACGTCGCCGTCCAGCTCGACCAGGATGGGCA
CCACCCCGGTGAACAGCTCCTCGCCCTTGCTCATGCTCCCTCCGGTACCGCCCTTGTACAGCTCGTCCAT
GCCGAGAGAGTTCCCGGTGGCGGTCACGAACTCCAGCAGGACCATGTGATCGCGCTTCTCGTTGGGGTCT
TTGCTCAGCACGGACTGATAGCTCAGGTAGTGGTTGTCGGGCAGCAGCACGGGGCCGTCGCCGATGGGGG
TGTTCTGCTGGTAGTGGTCGGCGAGCTGCACGCTGCCGTCCTCCACGTTGTGGTGGATGAAGAAGTTCGC
CTTGATGCCGTTCTTCTGCTTGTCGGCGGTGATATAGACCGTGTGGTTCACCAGAATTGGATTTTTGAAC
CACTTATCAAACCATTTTTCCGCTTCACCGGAGGTCTGCACCTGAGCGATGGTGTCATCCATCAGCTTTT
TGAACTGCGGATCATCTTTACGCAACATACAACCGTAGGCCTCCTGAGACTGCGGCTTGCCGACGATTTC
CCAGTCGTCTGGTTTCTTCGCTTTCGCACGTTCACCGGCCAGCAGCGAGTCATCCATCATAAAGGCAACG
GCACGACCGCTTTCCAGGGTGCGGAAAGAGTCACCGTGATCTTTGGCGCTGATGATGCGCATATTCATTT
TTTGCTCTTCATTCAGTTTGTTGAGCAAAACTTCAGAGGTAGTGCCGGAAGTGACGACTACGGCTTTGTC
TTTCAGGTTGGCAAAATCTTTGATATCGCCACCCTTTTTGGTCAACAGGCGCGTACCGACCACGAAAATA
GTGTCAGAGAAAGCCGCGAATTTTTGGCGTTCGACGTTGTTGGTGGTAGAACCACATTCAAAATCGTAAG
TGCCGTTTTGCAGTAGTGGAATACGGTTTTGTGAAGTAATCGGAATCAGTTTTACCTGCAAGTCCGGTTT
GTTGAGTTTCTTTTTCACTGCTTCAACAATGGCGTTGGAGTATTCCTGCGAGTAACCCACCACTTTGTGC
TGACTGTCTTGATAAGAGAAAGGCACTGAAGAGTCACGGTGACCGACGACAATCACACCGTTTTTGGCGA
TTTTGTCCAGCGTGCTGCCTGCGGCGGATCCGTCACCAGTGGAACCTGGAACCCAGAGCAGCAGTACCCA
TAGCAGGAGTGTGTCTGTCTCCATGGTGGCGAATTCAGATCTACTAGTGGCCGGCCAGTTTAAACGAAGT
TCCTATACTTTCTAGAGAATAGGAACTTCGGAATAGGAACTTCCATTGCGATCGCTCCTATTTTGATCCA
AGAAGTTCCTATACTTAGTTCAGAATAGGAACTTCGGAATAGGAACTTCCCTGCAGGAAGCTTATCGATA
ATCAACCTCTGGATTACAAAATTTGTGAAAGATTGACTGGTATTCTTAACTATGTTGCTCCTTTTACGCT
ATGTGGATACGCTGCTTTAATGCCTTTGTATCATGCTATTGCTTCCCGTATGGCTTTCATTTTCTCCTCC
TTGTATAAATCCTGGTTGCTGTCTCTTTATGAGGAGTTGTGGCCCGTTGTCAGGCAACGTGGCGTGGTGT
GCACTGTGTTTGCTGACGCAACCCCCACTGGTTGGGGCATTGCCACCACCTGTCAGCTCCTTTCCGGGAC
TTTCGCTTTCCCCCTCCCTATTGCCACGGCGGAACTCATCGCCGCCTGCCTTGCCCGCTGCTGGACAGGG
GCTCGGCTGTTGGGCACTGACAATTCCGTGGTGTTGTCGGGGAAATCATCGTCCTTTCCTTGGCTGCTCG
CCTGTGTTGCCACCTGGATTCTGCGCGGGACGTCCTTCTGCTACGTCCCTTCGGCCCTCAATCCAGCGGA
CCTTCCTTCCCGCGGCCTGCTGCCGGCTCTGCGGCCTCTTCCGCGTCTTCGCCTTCGCCCTCAGACGAGT
CGGATCTCCCTTTGGGCCGCCTCCCCGCATCGATACCGTCGACCTCGACCCGGGCGGCCGCTTCGAGCAG
ACATGATAAGATACATTGATGAGTTTGGACAAACCACAACTAGAATGCAGTGAAAAAAATGCTTTATTTG
TGAAATTTGTGATGCTATTGCTTTATTTGTAACCATTATAAGCTGCAATAAACAAGTTAACAACAACAAT
TGCATTCATTTTATGTTTCAGGTTCAGGGGGAGATGTGGGAGGTTTTTTAAAGCAAGTAAAACCTCTACA
AATGTGGTAAAATCGATAAGGATCTTCCTAGAGCATGGCTACGTAGATAAGTAGCATGGCGGGTTAATCA
TTAACTACAAGGAACCCCTAGTGATGGAGTTGGCCACTCCCTCTCTGCGCGCTCGCTCGCTCACTGAGGC
CGGGCGACCAAAGGTCGCCCGACGCCCGGGCTTTGCCCGGGCGGCCTCAGTGAGCGAGCGAGCGCGCAGC
TGCATTAATGAATCGGCCAACGCGCGGGGAGAGGCGGTTTGCGTATTGGGCGCTCTTCCGCTTCCTCGCT
CACTGACTCGCTGCGCTCGGTCGTTCGGCTGCGGCGAGCGGTATCAGCTCACTCAAAGGCGGTAATACGG
TTATCCACAGAATCAGGGGATAACGCAGGAAAGAACATGTGAGCAAAAGGCCAGCAAAAGGCCAGGAACC
GTAAAAAGGCCGCGTTGCTGGCGTTTTTCCATAGGCTCCGCCCCCCTGACGAGCATCACAAAAATCGACG
CTCAAGTCAGAGGTGGCGAAACCCGACAGGACTATAAAGATACCAGGCGTTTCCCCCTGGAAGCTCCCTC
GTGCGCTCTCCTGTTCCGACCCTGCCGCTTACCGGATACCTGTCCGCCTTTCTCCCTTCGGGAAGCGTGG
CGCTTTCTCATAGCTCACGCTGTAGGTATCTCAGTTCGGTGTAGGTCGTTCGCTCCAAGCTGGGCTGTGT
GCACGAACCCCCCGTTCAGCCCGACCGCTGCGCCTTATCCGGTAACTATCGTCTTGAGTCCAACCCGGTA
AGACACGACTTATCGCCACTGGCAGCAGCCACTGGTAACAGGATTAGCAGAGCGAGGTATGTAGGCGGTG
CTACAGAGTTCTTGAAGTGGTGGCCTAACTACGGCTACACTAGAAGAACAGTATTTGGTATCTGCGCTCT
GCTGAAGCCAGTTACCTTCGGAAAAAGAGTTGGTAGCTCTTGATCCGGCAAACAAACCACCGCTGGTAGC
GGTGGTTTTTTTGTTTGCAAGCAGCAGATTACGCGCAGAAAAAAAGGATCTCAAGAAGATCCTTTGATCT
TTTCTACGGGGTCTGACGCTCAGTGGAACGAAAACTCACGTTAAGGGATTTTGGTCATGAGATTATCAAA
AAGGATCTTCACCTAGATCCTTTTAAATTAAAAATGAAGTTTTAAATCAATCTAAAGTATATATGAGTAA
ACTTGGTCTGACAGTTACCAATGCTTAATCAGTGAGGCACCTATCTCAGCGATCTGTCTATTTCGTTCAT
CCATAGTTGCCTGACTCCCCGTCGTGTAGATAACTACGATACGGGAGGGCTTACCATCTGGCCCCAGTGC
TGCAATGATACCGCGAGACCCACGCTCACCGGCTCCAGATTTATCAGCAATAAACCAGCCAGCCGGAAGG
GCCGAGCGCAGAAGTGGTCCTGCAACTTTATCCGCCTCCATCCAGTCTATTAATTGTTGCCGGGAAGCTA
GAGTAAGTAGTTCGCCAGTTAATAGTTTGCGCAACGTTGTTGCCATTGCTACAGGCATCGTGGTGTCACG
CTCGTCGTTTGGTATGGCTTCATTCAGCTCCGGTTCCCAACGATCAAGGCGAGTTACATGATCCCCCATG
TTGTGCAAAAAAGCGGTTAGCTCCTTCGGTCCTCCGATCGTTGTCAGAAGTAAGTTGGCCGCAGTGTTAT
CACTCATGGTTATGGCAGCACTGCATAATTCTCTTACTGTCATGCCATCCGTAAGATGCTTTTCTGTGAC
TGGTGAGTACTCAACCAAGTCATTCTGAGAATAGTGTATGCGGCGACCGAGTTGCTCTTGCCCGGCGTCA
ATACGGGATAATACCGCGCCACATAGCAGAACTTTAAAAGTGCTCATCATTGGAAAACGTTCTTCGGGGC
GAAAACTCTCAAGGATCTTACCGCTGTTGAGATCCAGTTCGATGTAACCCACTCGTGCACCCAACTGATC
TTCAGCATCTTTTACTTTCACCAGCGTTTCTGGGTGAGCAAAAACAGGAAGGCAAAATGCCGCAAAAAAG
GGAATAAGGGCGACACGGAAATGTTGAATACTCATACTCTTCCTTTTTCAATATTATTGAAGCATTTATC
AGGGTTATTGTCTCATGAGCGGATACATATTTGAATGTATTTAGAAAAATAAACAAATAGGGGTTCCGCG
CACATTTCCCCGAAAAGTGCCACCTAAATTGTAAGCGTTAATATTTTGTTAAAATTCGCGTTAAATTTTT
GTTAAATCAGCTCATTTTTTAACCAATAGGCCGAAATCGGCAAAATCCCTTATAAATCAAAAGAATAGAC
CGAGATAGGGT
[37 nt withheld, positions 6172-6208]
AAAGAACGTGGACTCCAACGTCAAAGG
[49 nt withheld, positions 6236-6284]
T
[91 nt withheld, positions 6286-6376]
G
[124 nt withheld, positions 6378-6501]
CCCATTCGCCATTCAGGCTGCGCAACT
Features (pLannotate 1.2.2; 21 found; start..end, strand, type, name):
     42..174     -  repeat_region  AAV2 ITR (fragment): inverted terminal repeat of adeno-associated virus serotype 2 inverted
    256..703     +  promoter       hSyn promoter: human synapsin I promoter; confers neuron-specific expression (Kügler et al., 2003)
    725..857     +  intron         chimeric intron: chimera between introns from human β-globin and immunoglobulin heavy chain genes
    879..926     +  protein_bind   FRT: FLP-mediated recombination occurs in the 8-bp core sequence TCTAGAAA (Turan and Bode, 2011). FLP recombinase from the Saccharomyces cerevisiae 2μ plasmid
   1037..1156    -  CDS            Rtn4r (fragment): RTN4R_MOUSE - Also known as Ngr1, Nogor. Experimental evidence at protein level: Swiss-Prot protein existence level 1. Receptor for RTN4, OMG and MAG (PubMed:11201742, PubMed:12089450, PubMed:15504325, PubMed:18411262, PubMed:22923615). Functions as receptor for the sialylated gangliosides GT1b and GM1 (PubMed:18411262). Besides, functions as receptor for chondroitin sulfate proteoglycans (PubMed:22406547). Can also bind heparin (PubMed:22406547). Intracellular signaling cascades are triggered via the coreceptor NGFR (By similarity). Signaling mediates activation of Rho and downstream reorgani
   1202..1282    -  CDS            gltI (fragment): GLTI_SALTY - Protein inferred from homology: Swiss-Prot protein existence level 3. Part of the ABC transporter complex GltIJKL involved in glutamate and aspartate uptake. Binds to both glutamate and aspartate. From Salmonella typhimurium (strain LT2 / SGSC1412 / ATCC 700720).
   1283..1999    -  CDS            cEGFP: cEGFP is a basic (constitutively fluorescent) green fluorescent protein published in 2008, derived from Aequorea victoria.
   2015..2755    -  CDS            gltI (fragment): GLTI_ECOLI - Also known as ybeJ, yzzK. Experimental evidence at protein level: Swiss-Prot protein existence level 1. Part of the ABC transporter complex GltIJKL involved in glutamate and aspartate uptake. Binds to both glutamate and aspartate. From Escherichia coli (strain K12).
   2762..2824    -  sig_peptide    Igκ leader: leader sequence from mouse immunoglobulin κ light chain
   2866..2913    -  protein_bind   FRT: FLP-mediated recombination occurs in the 8-bp core sequence TCTAGAAA (Turan and Bode, 2011). FLP recombinase from the Saccharomyces cerevisiae 2μ plasmid
   3010..3598    +  misc_feature   WPRE: woodchuck hepatitis virus posttranscriptional regulatory element
   3599..3618    +  misc_feature   MCS (fragment): pBluescript multiple cloning site
   3647..3768    -  polyA_signal   SV40 poly(A) signal: SV40 polyadenylation signal
   3791..3859    -  CDS            large T antigen (fragment): large T antigen from SV40 (simian virus 40)
   3930..4063    +  repeat_region  AAV2 ITR: inverted terminal repeat of adeno-associated virus serotype 2 inverted
   4057..4113    -  CDS            lacI (fragment): lac repressor; lacI; The lac repressor binds to the lac operator to inhibit transcription in E. coli. This inhibition can be relieved by adding lactose or isopropyl-β-D-thiogalactopyranoside (IPTG).
   4296..4884    -  rep_origin     ori: high-copy-number ColE1/pMB1/pBR322/pUC origin of replication
   5055..5915    -  CDS            AmpR: β-lactamase; bla; confers resistance to ampicillin, carbenicillin, and related antibiotics
   5916..6020    -  promoter       AmpR promoter: bla
   6073..6501    -  rep_origin     f1 ori (sequence partly withheld): f1 bacteriophage origin of replication; arrow indicates direction of (+) strand synthesis
   6506..47      -  CDS            lacZα (fragment) (across the origin): LacZα fragment of β-galactosidase; lacZ fragment
