[The description below was written by a language model from this plasmid's Addgene catalogue record and pLannotate feature annotations shown in this document.]
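Description:
pAAV-syn-FLP-FRT-iGluSnFR4s-NGR-WPRE is an AAV transfer plasmid for Flp recombinase-dependent, neuron-specific expression of the genetically encoded glutamate indicator iGluSnFR4s. The expression cassette lies between two AAV2 inverted terminal repeats, which allow it to be packaged into recombinant AAV particles. In bacteria the 6.5 kb plasmid is maintained by a high-copy ColE1/pUC-type origin with ampicillin resistance (AmpR), and an f1 origin is also present. The record recommends a recombination-deficient host strain, reflecting the known instability of ITRs.

Transcription is driven by the human synapsin I promoter followed by a chimeric intron. The sensor coding sequence sits in reverse orientation relative to the promoter, flanked by FRT sites annotated in opposing orientations, so no functional transcript should be made until Flp inverts the cassette into the sense direction. This restricts expression to neurons that also supply Flp. The annotation shows one FRT feature on each side; whether further variant sites are present is not evident from the table.

The 1,791 bp insert (also called variant 8880) begins with an Igκ leader for secretion, followed by the bacterial glutamate/aspartate-binding protein GltI interrupted by a GFP derived from Aequorea victoria. A Myc epitope and a GPI-anchor signal from the Nogo receptor (Rtn4r, "NGR") tether the sensor to the outer cell surface. The depositor states that NGR display matches or outperforms the PDGFR version in all conditions tested. A WPRE and SV40 polyadenylation signal downstream enhance transcript stability and processing. The "4s" variant combines improved sensitivity with slow deactivation kinetics and is used for fluorescence imaging of glutamate release in defined neuronal populations.
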