Addgene plasmid #234453: pAAV-syn-FLP-FRT-iGluSnFR4s-NGR-WPRE
Purpose: AAV-mediated expression of glutamate sensor with improved sensitivity and slow deactivation kinetics (4s = slow); NGR vector matches or outperforms PDGFR in all conditions tested.
Depositing lab: GENIE Project. Depositing organization: HHMI, Janelia Research Campus. Publication: Glutamate indicators with increased sensitivity and tailored deactivation rates. Aggarwal A, Negrean A, Chen Y, Iyer R, Reep D, Liu A, Palutla A, Xie ME, MacLennan BJ, Hagihara KM, Kinsey LW, Sun JL, Yao P, Zheng J, Tsang A, Tsegaye G, Zhang Y, Patel RH, Arthur BJ, Hiblot J, Leippe P, Tarnawski M, Marvin JS, Vevea JD, Turaga SC, Tebo AG, Carandini M, Rossi LF, Kleinfeld D, Konnerth A, Svoboda K, Turner GC, Hasseman JP, Podgorski K. Nat Methods. 2026 Feb;23(2):417-425. doi: 10.1038/s41592-025-02965-z. Epub 2025 Dec 23. PubMed 41436654.
Backbone
  Vector backbone: pAAV-Syn-FLP-FRT
  Backbone manufacturer: Scott Sternson
  Vector type: Mammalian Expression, AAV ; Flp/FRT
Growth in bacteria
  Bacterial resistance: Ampicillin, 100 μg/mL
  Growth temperature: 37°C
  Growth strain: NEB Stable
  Growth instructions: Depositing lab recommends limiting overnight liquid culture to 16 h at higher temperatures (37 C) to maintain ITR integrity, rather than 30 C for 20 h.
  Copy number: High Copy
Gene/Insert
  Gene/Insert name: iGluSnFR4s-NGR (alt name: variant 8880)
  Species: Synthetic; E. coli, A. victoria (jellyfish)
  Insert size (bp): 1791
  Promoter: Synapsin
  Tag / fusion protein: IgK chain (N terminal on insert); Myc epi tag-NGR GPI anchor (C terminal on insert)
  Cloning method: Restriction Enzyme; 5′ cloning site unknown (unknown if destroyed)
Terms and licenses: Academic/Nonprofit Terms; Industry Terms: Not Available to Industry
Depositor comments: Please visit https://doi.org/10.1101/2025.03.20.643984 for bioRxiv preprint.
How to cite: pAAV-syn-FLP-FRT-iGluSnFR4s-NGR-WPRE was a gift from GENIE Project (Addgene plasmid # 234453 ; http://n2t.net/addgene:234453 ; RRID:Addgene_234453)
